>Addgene plasmid #133905 | pMS22H-IRE | addgene full sequence | sequence record 266989 | Addgene NGS Result
GCATAACTAGCATAACCCCTTGGGGCCTCTAAACGGGTCTTGAGGGGTTTTTTGCGCGCTTGCAGCCAAG
CTAATTCCGGGCGAATTTCTTATGATTTATGATTTTTATTATTAAATAAGTTATAAAAAAAATAAGTGTA
TACAAATTTTAAAGTGACTCTTAGGTTTTAAAACGTTATCCCTAGTTTAAACACCCATAATACCCATAAT
AGCTGTTTGCCAATTACCCTGTTATCCCTATTACTTCTAAATCTGAGGAGGAAAATCGAATCGCTACCTT
AGCGCCTGTTTCAGGCTGTCTATGTGTGACTGTTGAGCTGTAACAAGTTGTCTCAGGTGTTCAATTTCAT
GTTCTAGTTGCTTTGTTTTACTGGTTTCACCTGTTCTATTAGGTGTTACATGCTGTTCATCTGTTACATT
GTCGATCTGTTCATGGTGAACAGGCGCTCGGTCGTTCGGCTGCGGCGAGCGGTATCAGCTCACTCAAAGG
CGGTAATACGGTTATCCACAGAATCAGGGGATAACGCAGGAAAGAACATGTGAGCAAAAGGCCAGCAAAA
GGCCAGGAACCGTAAAAAGGCCGCGTTGCTGGCGTTTTTCCATAGGCTCCGCCCCCCTGACGAGCATCAC
AAAAATCGACGCTCAAGTCAGAGGTGGCGAAACCCGACAGGACTATAAAGATACCAGGCGTTTCCCCCTG
GAAGCTCCCTCGTGCGCTCTCCTGTTCCGACCCTGCCGCTTACCGGATACCTGTCCGCCTTTCTCCCTTC
GGGAAGCGTGGCGCTTTCTCATAGCTCACGCTGTAGGTATCTCAGTTCGGTGTAGGTCGTTCGCTCCAAG
CTGGGCTGTGTGCACGAACCCCCCGTTCAGCCCGACCGCTGCGCCTTATCCGGTAACTATCGTCTTGAGT
CCAACCCGGTAAGACACGACTTATCGCCACTGGCAGCAGCCACTGGTAACAGGATTAGCAGAGCGAGGTA
TGTAGGCGGTGCTACAGAGTTCTTGAAGTGGTGGCCTAACTACGGCTACACTAGAAGAACAGTATTTGGT
ATCTGCGCTCTGCTGAAGCCAGTTACCTTCGGAAAAAGAGTTGGTAGCTCTTGATCCGGCAAACAAACCA
CCGCTGGTAGCGGTGGTTTTTTTGTTTGCAAGCAGCAGATTACGCGCAGAAAAAAAGGATCTCAAGAAGA
TCCTTTGATCTTTTCTACGGGGTCTGACGCTCAGTGGAACGAAAACTCACGTTAAGGGATTTTGGTCATG
AGATTATCAAAAAGGATCTTCACCTAGATCCTTTTAAATTAAAAATGAAGTTTTAAATCAATCTAAAGTA
TATATGAGTAACCTGAGGCTATGGCAGGGCCTGCCGCCCCGACGTTGGCTGCGAGCCCTGGGCCTTCACC
CGAACTTGGGGGGTGGGGTGGGGAAAAGGAAGAAACGCGGGCGTATTGGCCCCAATGGGGTCTCGGTGGG
GTATCGACAGAGTGCCAGCCCTGGGACCGAACCCCGCGTTTATGAACAAACGACCCAACACCGTGCGTTT
TATTCTGTCTTTTTATTGCCGTCATAGCGCGGGTTCCTTCCGGTATTGTCTCCTTCCGTGTTTCAGTTAG
CCTCCCCCTAGGGTGGGCGAAGAACTCCAGCATGAGATCCCCGCGCTGGAGGATCATCCAGCCGGCGTCC
CGGAAAACGATTCCGAAGCCCAACCTTTCATAGAAGGCGGCGGTGGAATCGAAATCTCGTGATGGCAGGT
TGGGCGTCGCTTGGTCGGTCATTTCGAACCCCAGAGTCCCGCTCAGAAGAACTCGTCAAGAAGGCGATAG
AAGGCGATGCGCTGCGAATCGGGAGCGGCGATACCGTAAAGCACGAGGAAGCGGTCAGCCCATTCGCCGC
CAAGCTCTTCAGCAATATCACGGGTAGCCAACGCTATGTCCTGATAGCGGTCCGCCACACCCAGCCGGCC
ACAGTCGATGAATCCAGAAAAGCGGCCATTTTCCACCATGATATTCGGCAAGCAGGCATCGCCATGAGTC
ACGACGAGATCCTCGCCGTCGGGCATGCTCGCCTTGAGCCTGGCGAACAGTTCGGCTGGCGCGAGCCCCT
GATGCTCTTCGTCCAGATCATCCTGATCGACAAGACCGGCTTCCATCCGAGTACGTGCTCGCTCGATGCG
ATGTTTCGCTTGGTGGTCGAATGGGCAGGTAGCCGGATCAAGCGTATGCAGCCGCCGCATTGCATCAGCC
ATGATGGATACTTTCTCGGCAGGAGCAAGGTGAGATGACAGGAGATCCTGCCCCGGCACTTCGCCCAATA
GCAGCCAGTCCCTTCCCGCTTCAGTGACAACGTCGAGCACAGCTGCGCAAGGAACGCCCGTCGTGGCCAG
CCACGATAGCCGCGCTGCCTCGTCTTGCAGTTCATTCAGGGCACCGGACAGGTCGGTCTTGACAAAAAGA
ACCGGGCGCCCCTGCGCTGACAGCCGGAACACGGCGGCATCAGAGCAGCCGATTGTCTGTTGTGCCCAGT
CATAGCCGAATAGCCTCTCCACCCAAGCGGCCGGAGAACCTGCGTGCAATCCATCTTGTTCAATCATACT
CTTCCTTTTTCAATATTATTGAAGCATTTATCAGGGTTATTGTCTCATGAGCGGATACATATTTGAATGT
ATTTAGAAAAATAAACAAATAGGGGTTCCGCGCACATCTAAGAAACCATTATTATCATGACATTAACCTA
TAAAAATAGGCGTATCACGAGGCCCTTTCGTCTTCACTTATCCCTATTACTTCTAAATCTGAGGAGGAAA
ATCGAATCGCTACCTTAGGACCGTTATAGTTACTATCACCATATATGTAACTGGTGATTCTTTCGCTACC
TTAGAGTGCACCATAGATCAACGACATTACTATATATATAATATAGGAAGCATTTAATAGAACAGCATCG
TAATATATGTGTACTTTGCAGTTATGACGCCAGATGGCAGTAGTGGAAGATATTCTTTATTGAAAAATAG
CTTGTCACCTTACGTACAATCTTGATCCGGAGCTTTTCTTTTTTTGCCGATTAAGAATTAATTCGGTCGA
AAAAAGAAAAGGAGAGGGCCAAGAGGGAGGGCATTGGTGACTATTGAGCACGTGAGTATACGTGATTAAG
CACACAAAGGCAGCTTGGAGTATGTCTGTTATTAATTTCACAGGTAGTTCTGGTCCATTGGTGAAAGTTT
GCGGCTTGCAGAGCACAGAGGCCGCAGAATGTGCTCTAGATTCCGATGCTGACTTGCTGGGTATTATATG
TGTGCCCAATAGAAAGAGAACAATTGACCCGGTTATTGCAAGGAAAATTTCAAGTCTTGTAAAAGCATAT
AAAAATAGTTCAGGCACTCCGAAATACTTGGTTGGCGTGTTTCGTAATCAACCTAAGGAGGATGTTTTGG
CTCTGGTCAATGATTACGGCATTGATATCGTCCAACTGCATGGAGATGAGTCGTGGCAAGAATACCAAGA
GTTCCTCGGTTTGCCAGTTATTAAAAGACTCGTATTTCCAAAAGACTGCAACATACTACTCAGTGCAGCT
TCACAGAAACCTCATTCGTTTATTCCCTTGTTTGATTCAGAAGCAGGTGGGACAGGTGAACTTTTGGATT
GGAACTCGATTTCTGACTGGGTTGGAAGGCAAGAGAGCCCCGAAAGCTTACATTTTATGTTAGCTGGTGG
ACTGACGCCAGAAAATGTTGGTGATGCGCTTAGATTAAATGGCGTTATTGGTGTTGATGTAAGCGGAGGT
GTGGAGACAAATGGTGTAAAAGACTCTAACAAAATAGCAAATTTCGTCAAAAATGCTAAGAAATAGGTTA
TTACTGAGTAGTATTTATTTAAGTATTGTTTGTGCACTTGCCGATCTATGCGGTGTGAAATACCGCACAG
ATGCGTAAGGAGAAAATACCGCATCAGGAAATTGTAAGCGTTAATATTTTGTTAAAATTCGCGTTAAATT
TTTGTTAAATCAGCTCATTTTTTAACCAATAGGCCGAAATCGGCAAAATCCCTTATAAATCAAAAGAATA
GACCGAGATAGGGT
[37 nt withheld, positions 4075-4111]
AAAGAACGTGGACTCCAACGTCAAAGG
[49 nt withheld, positions 4139-4187]
T
[91 nt withheld, positions 4189-4279]
G
[124 nt withheld, positions 4281-4404]
CCATTCGCCATTCAGGCTGCGGATCCGATCTGCCAATTGAACATAACATGGTAGTTACATATACTAGTAA
TATGGTTCGGCACACATTAAAAGTATAAAAACTATCTGAATTACGAATTACATATATTGGTCATAAAAAT
CAATCAATCATCGTGTGTTTTATATGTCTCTTATCTAAGTATAAGAATATCCATAGTTAATATTCACTTA
CGCTACCTTTTAACCTGTAATCATTGTCAACAGGATATGTTAACGACCCACATTGATAAACGCTAGTATT
TCTTTTTCCTCTTCTTATTGGCCGGCTGTCTCTATACTCCCCTATAGTCTGTTTCTTTTCGTTTCGATTG
TTTTACGTTTGAGGCCTCGTGGCGCACATGGTACGCTGTGGTGCTCGCGGCTGGGAACGAAACTCTGGGA
GCTGCGATTGGCAGAATTCCTGCAGCCCCCGAGGATCTGTATCTTGCTTCAACAGTGTTTGGACGGAACA
GACCCGGGCAGCTTGCATGCCTGCAGGTCGACTCTAGAAAACATGAGGATCACCCATGTCTGCAGGTCGA
CTCTAGAAAACATGAGGATCACCCATGTCTGCAGGTCGACTCTAGAGGATCGGAATTCCCCCATATCCAA
CTTCCAATTTAATCTTTCTTTTTTAATTTTCACTTATTTGCGATACAGAAAGAAAAAAGCGATAGTAACT
ATTGAATTTTGTTTGGATTTGGTTAGATTAGATATGGTTTCTCTTTATATTTACATGCTAAAAATGGGCT
ACACCAGAG
Features (pLannotate 1.2.2; 19 found; start..end, strand, type, name):
      7..54      +  terminator     T7 terminator: transcription terminator for bacteriophage T7 RNA polymerase
     81..175     +  terminator     ADH1 terminator (fragment): S. cerevisiae ADH1; transcription terminator for the S. cerevisiae alcohol dehydrogenase 1 (ADH1) gene
    597..1185    -  rep_origin     ori: high-copy-number ColE1/pMB1/pBR322/pUC origin of replication
   1407..1423    +  polyA_signal   bGH poly(A) signal (fragment): bovine growth hormone polyadenylation signal
   1514..1561    -  polyA_signal   HSV TK poly(A) signal: herpes simplex virus thymidine kinase polyadenylation signal (Cole and Stacy, 1985)
   1620..1772    -  CDS            ble (fragment): BLE_KLEPN - Experimental evidence at protein level: Swiss-Prot protein existence level 1. Binding protein with a strong affinity to the bleomycin family of antibiotics. Binds to CL990; an antimitotic-antibiotic compound. From Klebsiella pneumoniae.
   1793..2587    -  CDS            NeoR/KanR: aminoglycoside phosphotransferase from Tn5; aph(3')-II (or nptII); confers resistance to neomycin, kanamycin, and G418 (Geneticin®)
   2588..2692    -  promoter       AmpR promoter: bla
   3024..3171    +  promoter       TRP1 promoter: S. cerevisiae TRP1
   3172..3846    +  CDS            TRP1: phosphoribosylanthranilate isomerase, required for tryptophan biosynthesis; S. cerevisiae TRP1; yeast auxotrophic marker
   3897..3948    +  misc_feature   bom (fragment): basis of mobility region from pBR322
   3976..4404    -  rep_origin     f1 ori (sequence partly withheld): f1 bacteriophage origin of replication; arrow indicates direction of (+) strand synthesis
   4408..4425    -  CDS            lacZα (fragment): LacZα fragment of β-galactosidase; lacZ fragment
   4431..4837    +  promoter       RPR1 promoter: RPR1; promoter for the S. cerevisiae RNase P RNA gene
   4860..4894    +  ncRNA          IRE I: Accession: RF00037 - Iron response element I
   4904..4932    -  misc_feature   MCS (fragment): pUC18/19 multiple cloning site
   4935..4953    +  misc_RNA       MS2 stem loop: stem loop that binds the bacteriophage MS2 coat protein
   4974..4992    +  misc_RNA       MS2 stem loop: stem loop that binds the bacteriophage MS2 coat protein
   5025..5087    +  terminator     RPR1 terminator: transcription terminator for the S. cerevisiae RNase P RNA gene
