[The description below was written by a language model from this plasmid's Addgene catalogue record and pLannotate feature annotations shown in this document.]
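Description:
pMS22H-IRE is a 5,183 bp yeast expression plasmid built on the pMS22H backbone. It produces a hybrid "bait" RNA for yeast three-hybrid-type detection of protein–RNA interactions in the rec-YnH screening system. In E. coli it replicates from a high-copy ColE1/pUC-type origin and is selected with kanamycin through the Tn5 NeoR/KanR gene, which is driven by a bacterial AmpR promoter. In yeast it is selected by tryptophan prototrophy through a TRP1 cassette with its own promoter. An f1 origin is also annotated, along with several short leftover fragments (ble, lacZα, bom, bGH and HSV TK polyadenylation signals, T7 and ADH1 terminators) that appear to be backbone remnants. No yeast replication origin or centromere is annotated in the feature table, so the record does not establish how the plasmid is maintained in yeast.

The payload is a small RNA polymerase III transcription unit. The S. cerevisiae RPR1 (RNase P RNA) promoter drives an iron response element taken from rat ferritin light chain 1 (Ftl1) mRNA. This is followed by a short multiple cloning site fragment and two MS2 stem loops, and the unit ends at the RPR1 terminator. The MS2 loops bind the bacteriophage MS2 coat protein, which would tether the RNA in the assay, while the IRE is displayed for recognition by a candidate RNA-binding protein. According to the record, the plasmid also carries homology regions for recombination with the partner vector pAWH, although these are not annotated as features. It serves as a positive control when paired with pAWH-IRP, presumably expressing the iron regulatory protein that binds the IRE.
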