Addgene plasmid #133905: pMS22H-IRE
Purpose: Positive control when used in combination with pAWH-IRP. Expression of MS2BS-IRE site hybrid. Homology regions for recombination with pAWH
Depositing lab: Sebastian Maurer. Depositing organization: Centre for Genomic Regulation (CRG). Publication: rec-YnH enables simultaneous many-by-many detection of direct protein-protein and protein-RNA interactions. Yang JS, Garriga-Canut M, Link N, Carolis C, Broadbent K, Beltran-Sastre V, Serrano L, Maurer SP. Nat Commun. 2018 Sep 14;9(1):3747. doi: 10.1038/s41467-018-06128-x. PubMed 30217970.
Backbone
  Vector backbone: pMS22H
  Backbone size w/o insert (bp): 5101
  Total vector size (bp): 5183
  Vector type: Yeast Expression
  Selectable markers: TRP1
Growth in bacteria
  Bacterial resistance: Kanamycin, 50 μg/mL
  Growth temperature: 37°C
  Growth strain: DH5alpha
  Copy number: High Copy
Gene/Insert
  Gene/Insert name: IRE (alt name: ferritin light chain 1 (Ftl1), mRNA)
  Species: R. norvegicus (rat)
  GenBank ID: NM_022500.4
  Entrez Gene: Ftl1 (a.k.a. Ftl)
  Promoter: Pol III
  Cloning method: Gibson Cloning
  Sequencing primers: 5′ TCGCCATTCAGGCTGCGGATC; 3′ ttcccccatatccaacttccaatttaatctttc
Terms and licenses: Academic/Nonprofit Terms; Industry Terms: Not Available to Industry
How to cite: pMS22H-IRE was a gift from Sebastian Maurer (Addgene plasmid # 133905 ; http://n2t.net/addgene:133905 ; RRID:Addgene_133905)
